>Addgene plasmid #186908 | InterCatch-2xL | addgene full sequence | sequence record 369405 | Addgene NGS Result
TTGAGATCCTTTTTTTCTGCGCGTAATCTGCTGCTTGCAAACAAAAAAACCACCGCTACCAGCGGTGGTT
TGTTTGCCGGATCAAGAGCTACCAACTCTTTTTCCGAAGGTAACTGGCTTCAGCAGAGCGCAGATACCAA
ATACTGTTCTTCTAGTGTAGCCGTAGTTAGGCCACCACTTCAAGAACTCTGTAGCACCGCCTACATACCT
CGCTCTGCTAATCCTGTTACCAGTGGCTGCTGCCAGTGGCGATAAGTCGTGTCTTACCGGGTTGGACTCA
AGACGATAGTTACCGGATAAGGCGCAGCGGTCGGGCTGAACGGGGGGTTCGTGCACACAGCCCAGCTTGG
AGCGAACGACCTACACCGAACTGAGATACCTACAGCGTGAGCTATGAGAAAGCGCCACGCTTCCCGAAGG
GAGAAAGGCGGACAGGTATCCGGTAAGCGGCAGGGTCGGAACAGGAGAGCGCACGAGGGAGCTTCCAGGG
GGAAACGCCTGGTATCTTTATAGTCCTGTCGGGTTTCGCCACCTCTGACTTGAGCGTCGATTTTTGTGAT
GCTCGTCAGGGGGGCGGAGCCTATGGAAAAACGCCAGCAACGCGGCCTTTTTACGGTTCCTGGCCTTTTG
CTGGCCTTTTGCTCACATGTTCTTTCCTGCGTTATCCCCTGATTCTGTGGATAACCGTATTACCGCCTTT
GAGTGAGCTGATACCGCTCGCCGCAGCCGAACGACCGAGCGCAGCGAGTCAGTGAGCGAGGAAGCGGATC
CCTATACAGTTGAAGTCGGAAGTTTACATACACCTTAGCCAAATACATTTAAACTCACTTTTTCACAATT
CCTGACATTTAATCCTAGTAAAAATTCCCTGTCTTAGGTCAGTTAGGATCACCACTTTATTTTAAGAATG
TGAAATATCAGAATAATAGTAGAGAGAATGATTCATTTCAGCTTTTATTTCTTTCATCACATTCCCAGTG
GGTCAGAAGTTTACATACACTCGACTCCTCTGCAGAATGCGGCGATGTTTCGGTAAGGGGTCCCGAGTAG
CTAGTTCATGGCAGCCAGCATATGGCATATGTTGCCAAACTCTAAACCAAATACTCATTCTGATGTTTTA
AATGATTTGCCCTCCCATATGTCCTTCCGAGTGAGAGACACAAAAAATTCCAACACACTATTGCAATGAA
AATAAATTTCCTTTATTAGCCAGAAGTCAGATGCTCAAGGGGCTTCATGATGTCCCCATAATTTTTGGCA
GAGGGAAAAAGATCTCAGTGGTATTTGTGAGCCAGGGCATTGGCCACACCAGCCACCACCTTCTGATAGG
CAGCCTGCACCTGAGGAGTGAATTCACGACAGGCCTTCGAATCAGGCACCGGGCTTGCGGGTCATGCACC
AGGTGCGCGGTCCTTCGGGCACCTCGACGTCGGCGGTGACGGTGAAGCCGAGCCGCTCGTAGAAGGGGAG
GTTGCGGGGCGCGGAGGTCTCCAGGAAGGCGGGCACCCCGGCGCGCTCGGCCGCCTCCACTCCGGGGAGC
ACGACGGCGCTGCCCAGACCCTTGCCCTGGTGGTCGGGCGAGACGCCGACGGTGGCCAGGAACCACGCGG
GCTCCTTGGGCCGGTGCGGCGCCAGGAGGCCTTCCATCTGTTGCTGCGCGGCCAGCCGGGAACCGCTCAA
CTCGGCCATGCGCGGGCCGATCTCGGCGAACACCGCCCCCGCTTCGACGCTCTCCGGCGTGGTCCAGACC
GCCACCGCGGCGCCGTCGTCCGCGACCCACACCTTGCCGATGTCGAGCCCGACGCGCGTGAGGAAGAGTT
CTTGCAGCTCGGTGACCCGCTCGATGTGGCGGTCCGGATCGACGGTGTGGCGCGTGGCGGGGTAGTCGGC
GAACGCGGCGGCGAGGGTGCGTACGGCCCTGGGGACGTCGTCGCGGGTGGCGAGGCGCACCGTGGGCTTG
TACTCGGTCATGGGGCCAGGATTCTCCTCGACGTCACCAGCCTGCTTCAGCAGGCTGAAGTTAGTAGCTC
CACTGCCCTTGTACAGCTCGTCCATGCCGAGAGTGATCCCGGCGGCGGTCACGAACTCCAGCAGGACCAT
GTGATCGCGCTTCTCGTTGGGGTCTTTGCTCAGGGCGGACTGGGTGCTCAGGTAGTGGTTGTCGGGCAGC
AGCACGGGGCCGTCGCCGATGGGGGTGTTCTGCTGGTAGTGGTCGGCGAGCTGCACGCTGCCGTCCTCGA
TGTTGTGGCGGATCTTGAAGTTCACCTTGATGCCGTTCTTCTGCTTGTCGGCCATGATATAGACGTTGTG
GCTGTTGTAGTTGTACTCCAGCTTGTGCCCCAGGATGTTGCCGTCCTCCTTGAAGTCGATGCCCTTCAGC
TCGATGCGGTTCACCAGGGTGTCGCCCTCGAACTTCACCTCGGCGCGGGTCTTGTAGTTGCCGTCGTCCT
TGAAGAAGATGGTGCGCTCCTGGACGTAGCCTTCGGGCATGGCGGACTTGAAGAAGTCGTGCTGCTTCAT
GTGGTCGGGGTAGCGGCTGAAGCACTGCACGCCGTAGGTCAGGGTGGTCACGAGGGTGGGCCAGGGCACG
GGCAGCTTGCCGGTGGTGCAGATGAACTTCAGGGTCAGCTTGCCGTAGGTGGCATCGCCCTCGCCCTCGC
CGGACACGCTGAACTTGTGGCCGTTTACGTCGCCGTCCAGCTCGACCAGGATGGGCACCACCCCGGTGAA
CAGCTCCTCGCCCTTGCTCAACATGGTGGCCTCAGGTGCAGAGGTTTCTACAGGGAAAGAGAGAAAGGCT
ACAGTTAGTTTGCTGTGATGATGCTAAGTGCCGAGGTCAGATGTCTATGGATTGTACACGGAATCCCAAC
GCAGGAACCAAAAAACACTCACCCAAAAAAATGGCGCTAAGGCCGAGAGAAAGGCGAAGTTCCGTCTACG
GCTATATACCTTGAAACAGGGGCGGCAGAAGTGACGCAACGCGGTTGCGCGGACGGCTTCCTGTGTTTTC
ATTGGTCGAAGCGTTCTGCGCGTGCGCAGAGATTCCCCAGGGAAGGCGGGCCCTCTTCCGAATGTCCAAT
CCGGACATTCTTCCGGTTGGACCTCCGCGGTCAGCGCTGTGCCCGGCGAGAGATCACGTGGGGCGCGGAG
GCGGTGCTGCTGGGGCACGGCCGTCCAGCCTCGGCGGCCATATTTTTGAGGGGCTGTTCATCTCGTTCAC
ACGCTCTGTCCGCCATGTTTGTGAGTGGAAGCGCCATTACCCCTTCAAGCGACTGAAGGCTGCAGGGCCT
CTGGTGGCCCGCATGGGGAGACCAGACCCGCCAGGCCCGCCTTTCCGCACTCAGTCCGGGCTTACTTTAT
TTTGTGAGACAGGGTCTCGCCTAGAGGCTCCGGTGCCCGTCAGTGGGCAGAGCGCACATCGCCCACAGTC
CCCGAGAAGTTGGGGGGAGGGGTCGGCAATTGAACCGGTGCCTAGAGAAGGTGGCGCGGGGTAAACTGGG
AAAGTGATGTCGTGTACTGGCTCCGCCTTTTTCCCGAGGGTGGGGGAGAACCGTATATAAGTGCAGTAGT
CGCCGTGAACGTTCTTTTTCGCAACGGGTTTGCCGCCAGAACACAGGTAAGTGCCGTGTGTGGTTCCCGC
GGGCCTGGCCTCTTTACGGGTTATGGCCCTTGCGTGCCTTGAATTACTTCCACGCCCCTGGCTGCAGTAC
GTGATTCTTGATCCCGAGCTTCGGGTTGGAAGTGGGTGGGAGAGTTCGAGGCCTTGCGCTTAAGGAGCCC
CTTCGCCTCGTGCTTGAGTTGAGGCCTGGCTTGGGCGCTGGGGCCGCCGCGTGCGAATCTGGTGGCACCT
TCGCGCCTGTCTCGCTGCTTTCGATAAGTCTCTAGCCATTTAAAATTTTTGATGACCTGCTGCGACGCTT
TTTTTCTGGCAAGATAGTCTTGTAAATGCGGGCCAAGATCTGCACACTGGTATTTCGGTTTTTGGGGCCG
CGGGCGGCGACGGGGCCCGTGCGTCCCAGCGCACATGTTCGGCGAGGCGGGGCCTGCGAGCGCGGCCACC
GAGAATCGGACGGGGGTAGTCTCAAGCTGGCCGGCCTGCTCTGGTGCCTGGCCTCGCGCCGCCGTGTATC
GCCCCGCCCTGGGCGGCAAGGCTGGCCCGGTCGGCACCAGTTGCGTGAGCGGAAAGATGGCCGCTTCCCG
GCCCTGCTGCAGGGAGCTCAAAATGGAGGACGCGGCGCTCGGGAGAGCGGGCGGGTGAGTCACCCACACA
AAGGAAAAGGGCCTTTCCGTCCTCAGCCGTCGCTTCATGTGACTCCACGGAGTACCGGGCGCCGTCCAGG
CACCTCGATTAGTTCTCGAGCTTTTGGAGTACGTCGTCTTTAGGTTGGGGGGAGGGGTTTTATGCGATGG
AGTTTCCCCATACTGAGTGGGTGGAGACTGAAGTTAGGCCAGCTTGGCACTTGATGTAATTCTCCTTGGA
ATTTGCCCTTTTTGAGTTTGGATCTTGGTTCATTCTCAAGCCTCAGACAGTGGTTCAAAGTTTTTTTCTT
CCATTTAAGGTGTCGTGAAAACTACCCCAAGCTGGCCTCTGGCCACCATGGATCAAGCTAGATCAGCATT
CTCTAACTTGTTTGGTGGAGAACCATTGTCATGTACCCGGGCCAGCCTGGCTCGGCAAGTAGATGGCGAT
AACAGTCATGTGGAGATGAAACTTGCTGTAGATGAAGAAGAAAATGCTGACAATAACACAAAGGCCAATG
TCACAAAACCAAAAAGGTGTAGTGGAAGTATCTGCTATGGGACTATTGCTGTGATCGTCTTTTTCTTGAT
TGGATTTATGATTGGCTACTTGGGCTATGAACAAAAACTCATCTCAGAAGAGGATCTGGGTTCCGGTGGC
TCCGCGGGAGGCGGTGGATCGGGAGGCGGTGGATCGGAACTGACCACACTGTCCGGACTGTCTGGAGAGC
AGGGACCATCCGGCGACATGACCACAGAGGAGGATTCTGCCACACACATCAAGTTCAGCAAGAGGGACGA
GGACGGAAGAGAGCTGGCAGGAGCAACCATGGAGCTGAGGGATAGCTCCGGCAAGACCATCAGCACATGG
ATCTCCGACGGCCACGTGAAGGATTTCTACCTGTATCCCGGCAAGTACACCTTTGTGGAGACAGCAGCAC
CAGACGGATATGAGGTGGCAACCCCTATCGAGTTTACAGTGAACGAGGACGGACAGGTGACCGTGGATGG
AGAGGCAACAGAGGGCGATGCACACACCGGATCTAGCGGATCTATGGAGGAGGACAACATGGCCATCATC
AAGGAGTTCATGAGATTCAAGGTGCACATGGAGGGCAGCGTGAACGGCCACGAGTTCGAGATCGAGGGCG
AGGGCGAGGGCCACCCCTACGAGGGCACCCAGACCGCCAAGCTGAAGGTGACCAAGGGCGGCCCCCTGCC
CTTCGCCTGGGACATCCTGAGCCCCCAGTTCATGTACGGCAGCAAGGCCTACGTGAAGCACCCCGCCGAC
ATCCCCGACTACCTGAAGCTGAGCTTCCCCGAGGGCTTCACCTGGGAGAGAGTGATGAACTTCGAGGACG
GCGGCGTGGTGACCGTGACCCAGGACAGCAGCCTGCAGGACGGCCAGTTCATCTACAAGGTGAAGCTGCT
GGGCATCAACTTCCCCAGCGACGGCCCCGTGATGCAGAAGAAGACCATGGGCTGGGAGGCCAGCACCGAG
AGAATGTACCCCGAGGACGGCGCCCTGAAGGGCGAGATCAACCAGAGACTGAAGCTGAAGGACGGCGGCC
ACTACGACGCCGAGGTGAAGACCACCTACAAGGCCAAGAAGCCCGTGCAGCTGCCCGGCGCCTACAACGT
GGACATCAAGCTGGACATCACCAGCCACAACGAGGACTAGGTCAGGCCAAGCTTGGGGATCAATTCTCTA
GAGCTCGCTGATCAGCCTCGACTGTGCCTTCTAGTTGCCAGCCATCTGTTGTTTGCCCCTCCCCCGTGCC
TTCCTTGACCCTGGAAGGTGCCACTCCCACTGTCCTTTCCTAATAAAATGAGGAAATTGCATCGCATTGT
CTGAGTAGGTGTCATTCTATTCTGGGGGGTGGGGTGGGGCAGGACAGCAAGGGGGAGGATTGGGAAGACA
ATAGCAGGCATGCTGGGGATGCGGTGGGCTCTATGGCTTCTGAGGCGGAAAGAACCAGCTGGGCCTACTA
GATAGCGGACCCCTTACCGAAACATCGCCGCATTCTGCAGAGGAGTCGAACTTAGTGTATGTAAACTTCT
GACCCACTGGAATTGTGATACAGTGAATTATAAGTGAAATAATCTGTCTGTAAACAATTGTTGGAAAAAT
GACTTGTGTCATGCACAAAGTAGATGTCCTAACTGACTTGCCAAAACTATTGTTTGTTAACAAGAAATTT
GTGGAGTAGTTGAAAAACGAGTTTTAATGACTCCAACTTAAGTGTATGTAAACTTCCGACTTCAACTGTA
TAGGGATCCAATTTTAACAAAATATTAACGCTTACAATTTCCTGATGCGGTATTTTCTCCTTACGCATCT
GTGCGGTATTTCACACCGCATCAGGTGGCACTTTTCGGGGAAATGTGCGCGGAACCCCTATTTGTTTATT
TTTCTAAATACATTCAAATATGTATCCGCTCATGAGACAATAACCCTGATAAATGCTTCAATAATATTGA
AAAAGGAAGAGTATGAGTATTCAACATTTCCGTGTCGCCCTTATTCCCTTTTTTGCGGCATTTTGCCTTC
CTGTTTTTGCTCACCCAGAAACGCTGGTGAAAGTAAAAGATGCTGAAGATCAGTTGGGTGCACGAGTGGG
TTACATCGAACTGGATCTCAACAGCGGTAAGATCCTTGAGAGTTTTCGCCCCGAAGAACGTTTTCCAATG
ATGAGCACTTTTAAAGTTCTGCTATGTGGCGCGGTATTATCCCGTATTGACGCCGGGCAAGAGCAACTCG
GTCGCCGCATACACTATTCTCAGAATGACTTGGTTGAGTACTCACCAGTCACAGAAAAGCATCTTACGGA
TGGCATGACAGTAAGAGAATTATGCAGTGCTGCCATAACCATGAGTGATAACACTGCGGCCAACTTACTT
CTGACAACGATCGGAGGACCGAAGGAGCTAACCGCTTTTTTGCACAACATGGGGGATCATGTAACTCGCC
TTGATCGTTGGGAACCGGAGCTGAATGAAGCCATACCAAACGACGAGCGTGACACCACGATGCCTGTAGC
AATGGCAACAACGTTGCGCAAACTATTAACTGGCGAACTACTTACTCTAGCTTCCCGGCAACAATTAATA
GACTGGATGGAGGCGGATAAAGTTGCAGGACCACTTCTGCGCTCGGCCCTTCCGGCTGGCTGGTTTATTG
CTGATAAATCTGGAGCCGGTGAGCGTGGGTCTCGCGGTATCATTGCAGCACTGGGGCCAGATGGTAAGCC
CTCCCGTATCGTAGTTATCTACACGACGGGGAGTCAGGCAACTATGGATGAACGAAATAGACAGATCGCT
GAGATAGGTGCCTCACTGATTAAGCATTGGTAACTGTCAGACCAAGTTTACTCATATATACTTTAGATTG
ATTTAAAACTTCATTTTTAATTTAAAAGGATCTAGGTGAAGATCCTTTTTGATAATCTCATGACCAAAAT
CCCTTAACGTGAGTTTTCGTTCCACTGAGCGTCAGACCCCGTAGAAAAGATCAAAGGATCTTC
Features (pLannotate 1.2.2; 15 found; start..end, strand, type, name):
      1..589     +  rep_origin     ori: high-copy-number ColE1/pMB1/pBR322/pUC origin of replication
   1152..1207    -  polyA_signal   β-globin poly(A) signal: rabbit β-globin polyadenylation signal (Gil and Proudfoot, 1987)
   1278..1358    -  CDS            HBB (fragment): HBB_PONPY - Experimental evidence at transcript level: Swiss-Prot protein existence level 2. Involved in oxygen transport from the lung to the various peripheral tissues. From Pongo pygmaeus (Bornean orangutan).
   1372..1971    -  CDS            PuroR: puromycin N-acetyltransferase; pac from Streptomyces alboniger; confers resistance to puromycin
   2038..2754    -  CDS            EGFP: EGFP is a basic (constitutively fluorescent) green fluorescent protein published in 1996, derived from Aequorea victoria. It is reported to be a rapidly-maturing weak dimer with moderate acid sensitivity.
   3387..4568    +  promoter       EF-1α promoter: strong constitutive promoter for human elongation factor EF-1α
   4598..4858    +  CDS            TFRC (fragment): TFR1_HUMAN - Experimental evidence at protein level: Swiss-Prot protein existence level 1. (Microbial infection) Acts as a receptor for new-world arenaviruses: Guanarito, Junin and Machupo virus. From Homo sapiens (Human).
   4910..4926    +  CDS            Twin-Strep-tag (fragment): two Strep-Tag®II moieties connected by a linker for enhanced binding to Strep-Tactin®, an engineered form of streptavidin (Schmidt et al., 2013)
   5297..5917    +  CDS            sfCherry2 (fragment): sfCherry2 is a basic (constitutively fluorescent) fluorescent protein published in 2017, derived from Discosoma sp.. It is reported to be a monomer.
   5972..6196    +  polyA_signal   bGH poly(A) signal: bovine growth hormone polyadenylation signal
   6200..6221    +  promoter       SV40 promoter (fragment): SV40 enhancer and early promoter
   6520..6550    +  rep_origin     M13 ori (fragment): M13 bacteriophage origin of replication; arrow indicates direction of (+) strand synthesis
   6551..6601    -  misc_feature   bom (fragment): basis of mobility region from pBR322
   6628..6732    +  promoter       AmpR promoter: bla
   6733..7593    +  CDS            AmpR: β-lactamase; bla; confers resistance to ampicillin, carbenicillin, and related antibiotics
