[The description below was written by a language model from this plasmid's Addgene catalogue record and pLannotate feature annotations shown in this document.]
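Description:
InterCatch-2xL is a mammalian expression plasmid built on the pSBbi-GP backbone, a Sleeping Beauty transposon vector with a constitutive bidirectional promoter arrangement. It is maintained in E. coli as a high-copy plasmid through a ColE1/pUC-type origin and selected with ampicillin via the bla gene. The automated feature table does not annotate the Sleeping Beauty inverted repeats themselves, but by the catalogue description the two expression units sit within the transposon. Co-delivery of a Sleeping Beauty transposase would therefore be expected to integrate the whole cassette into the host genome and yield stable cell lines.

On one side, the EF-1α promoter drives a synthetic fusion made of a fragment of the human transferrin receptor (TfR), a (GGGGS)2 flexible linker, SpyCatcher003 and sfCherry1-10, terminated by the bovine growth hormone polyadenylation signal. The short "Twin-Strep-tag" hit between the TfR and fluorescent protein regions most likely reflects the glycine-serine linker rather than a genuine tag. SpyCatcher003 itself is not annotated, although it presumably occupies the gap before the sfCherry-derived segment. The TfR portion serves to tether the fusion to the membrane. SpyCatcher003 forms a covalent isopeptide bond with a SpyTag partner, and sfCherry1-10 is the large fragment of a split red fluorescent protein that becomes fluorescent only when complemented by the missing eleventh strand.

In the opposite orientation, EGFP and the puromycin N-acetyltransferase gene are expressed and terminated by a rabbit β-globin poly(A) signal, allowing green-fluorescence tracking and puromycin selection of integrants. The promoter for this side is not annotated in the table. The associated work concerns engineering membrane-membrane interfaces, with "2xL" denoting the two-repeat linker version.
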