Addgene plasmid #186908: InterCatch-2xL
Purpose: Sleeping Beauty transposon system with constitutive bi-directional promoter, one side expressing SpyCatcher003-sfCherry1-10 fused to TfR through (GGGGS)2 linker and the other side expressing EGFP and puromycin resistance gene
Depositing lab: Taekjip Ha & Allen Liu. Depositing organization: Johns Hopkins University and School of Medicine. Publication: Engineering Functional Membrane-Membrane Interfaces by InterSpy. Moghimianavval H, Patel C, Mohapatra S, Hwang SW, Kayikcioglu T, Bashirzadeh Y, Liu AP, Ha T. Small. 2022 May 26:e2202104. doi: 10.1002/smll.202202104. PubMed 35618485.
Backbone
  Vector backbone: pSBbi-GP
  Vector type: Mammalian Expression
Growth in bacteria
  Bacterial resistance: Ampicillin, 100 μg/mL
  Growth temperature: 37°C
  Growth strain: DH5alpha
  Copy number: High Copy
Gene/Insert
  Gene/Insert name: TfR-(GGGGS)2-SpyCatcher003-sfCherry1-10
  Species: Synthetic
  Cloning method: Unknown
Terms and licenses: Academic/Nonprofit Terms; Industry Terms: Not Available to Industry
How to cite: InterCatch-2xL was a gift from Taekjip Ha & Allen Liu (Addgene plasmid # 186908 ; http://n2t.net/addgene:186908 ; RRID:Addgene_186908)
